Addgene plasmid #120016: pMaCTag-P05
Purpose: Template for C-terminal PCR tagging of mammalian genes (Puromycin selection) with eGFP
Depositing lab: Michael Knop. Publication: CRISPR-Cas12a-assisted PCR tagging of mammalian genes. Fueller J, Herbst K, Meurer M, Gubicza K, Kurtulmus B, Knopf JD, Kirrmaier D, Buchmuller BC, Pereira G, Lemberg MK, Knop M. J Cell Biol. 2020 Jun 1;219(6). pii: 151766. doi: 10.1083/jcb.201910210. PubMed 32406907.
Backbone
  Vector backbone: pFA6a
  Backbone size w/o insert (bp): 2412
  Vector type: PCR Template
  Selectable markers: Puromycin
Growth in bacteria
  Bacterial resistance: Ampicillin, 100 μg/mL
  Growth temperature: 37°C
  Growth strain: DH5alpha
  Copy number: High Copy
Gene/Insert
  Gene/Insert name: eGFP
  Species: H. sapiens (human)
  Promoter: None
  Tag / fusion protein: eGFP (C terminal on backbone)
  Cloning method: Restriction Enzyme; 5′ cloning site BamHI (not destroyed); 3′ cloning site SpeI (not destroyed)
  Sequencing primers: 5′ SP6; 3′ AAACCACAACTAGAATGCAGTG
Terms and licenses: Academic/Nonprofit Terms; Industry Terms: Not Available to Industry
Depositor comments: Template plasmid for C-terminal PCR tagging of mammalian genes. For M1 and M2 tagging oligo design please visit www.pcr-tagging.com Please visit https://www.biorxiv.org/content/early/2018/11/20/473876 for BioRxiv preprint
How to cite: pMaCTag-P05 was a gift from Michael Knop (Addgene plasmid # 120016 ; http://n2t.net/addgene:120016 ; RRID:Addgene_120016)
