[The description below was written by a language model from this plasmid's Addgene catalogue record, the feature table of its GenBank file and pLannotate feature annotations shown in this document.]
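Description:
pMaCTag-P05 is a 4.8 kb PCR-template plasmid built on the pFA6a backbone. It is not meant to be expressed directly. Instead, it serves as the source of a tagging cassette for C-terminal tagging of endogenous mammalian genes with eGFP, using the CRISPR-Cas12a-assisted PCR tagging approach. In bacteria it is maintained at high copy through a ColE1/pUC-type origin and selected with ampicillin via the bla gene. SP6 and T7 phage promoters flank the cassette region and mainly provide sequencing primer sites.

The cassette begins with a promoterless, mammalian codon-optimised EGFP coding sequence followed by an SV40 polyadenylation signal. Once integrated in frame at the 3′ end of a target gene, the fluorescent protein is expressed as a fusion under the control of the native locus. Downstream lies a puromycin selection unit made up of the SV40 enhancer/early promoter (which includes the SV40 origin), the pac puromycin N-acetyltransferase gene and a bGH polyadenylation signal. The pac gene is annotated only in the sequence-derived feature table, but it matches the catalogued marker. A human U6 RNA polymerase III promoter sits at the end of the cassette. The record does not spell out its role, but in PCR tagging schemes of this kind the gene-specific reverse oligo typically adds the Cas12a crRNA sequence, so that the amplicon itself encodes the guide that cuts the target locus.

Two loxP sites bracket the marker and the U6 promoter, which should allow Cre-mediated removal of these elements after selection and leave only the tag and its terminator. Homology arms and the guide sequence are supplied by the two user-designed tagging oligos, referred to as M1 and M2.
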