LOCUS       Exported 4807 bp ds-DNA circular SYN 12-MAY-2021
DEFINITION  Template for C-terminal PCR tagging of mammalian genes (Puromycin
            selection) with eGFP.
ACCESSION   .
VERSION     .
KEYWORDS    pMaCTag-P05
SOURCE      synthetic DNA construct
  ORGANISM  synthetic DNA construct
REFERENCE   1 (bases 1 to 4807)
  AUTHORS   Fueller J, Herbst K, Meurer M, Gubicza K, Kurtulmus B, Knopf JD,
            Kirrmaier D, Buchmuller BC, Pereira G, Lemberg MK, Knop M
  TITLE     CRISPR-Cas12a-assisted PCR tagging of mammalian genes.
  JOURNAL   J Cell Biol. 2020 Jun 1;219(6). pii: 151766. doi:
            10.1083/jcb.201910210.
  PUBMED    32406907
REFERENCE   2 (bases 1 to 4807)
  AUTHORS   .
  TITLE     Direct Submission
  JOURNAL   Exported May 12, 2021 from SnapGene Server 1.1.58
            http://www.snapgene.com
FEATURES             Location/Qualifiers
     source          1..4807
                     /organism="synthetic DNA construct"
                     /mol_type="other DNA"
     CDS             64..780
                     /codon_start=1
                     /product="the original enhanced GFP (Yang et al., 1996)"
                     /label=EGFP
                     /note="mammalian codon-optimized"
                     /translation="VSKGEELFTGVVPILVELDGDVNGHKFSVSGEGEGDATYGKLTLK
                     FICTTGKLPVPWPTLVTTLTYGVQCFSRYPDHMKQHDFFKSAMPEGYVQERTIFFKDDG
                     NYKTRAEVKFEGDTLVNRIELKGIDFKEDGNILGHKLEYNYNSHNVYIMADKQKNGIKV
                     NFKIRHNIEDGSVQLADHYQQNTPIGDGPVLLPDNHYLSTQSALSKDPNEKRDHMVLLE
                     FVTAAGITLGMDELYK"
     CDS             64..777
                     /codon_start=1
                     /product="enhanced GFP"
                     /label=EGFP
                     /translation="VSKGEELFTGVVPILVELDGDVNGHKFSVSGEGEGDATYGKLTLK
                     FICTTGKLPVPWPTLVTTLTYGVQCFSRYPDHMKQHDFFKSAMPEGYVQERTIFFKDDG
                     NYKTRAEVKFEGDTLVNRIELKGIDFKEDGNILGHKLEYNYNSHNVYIMADKQKNGIKV
                     NFKIRHNIEDGSVQLADHYQQNTPIGDGPVLLPDNHYLSTQSALSKDPNEKRDHMVLLE
                     FVTAAGITLGMDELYK"
     primer_bind     complement(106..127)
                     /label=EGFP-N
                     /note="EGFP, reverse primer"
     primer_bind     complement(367..386)
                     /label=EXFP-R
                     /note="For distinguishing EGFP variants, reverse primer"
     primer_bind     714..735
                     /label=EGFP-C
                     /note="EGFP, forward primer"
     polyA_signal    787..908
                     /label=SV40 poly(A) signal
                     /note="SV40 polyadenylation signal"
     primer_bind     complement(824..843)
                     /label=SV40pA-R
                     /note="SV40 polyA, reverse primer"
     primer_bind     878..897
                     /label=EBV-rev
                     /note="SV40 polyA terminator, reverse primer"
     protein_bind    915..948
                     /label=loxP
                     /bound_moiety="Cre recombinase"
                     /note="Cre-mediated recombination occurs in the 8-bp core
                     sequence (GCATACAT)."
     promoter        955..1271
                     /label=SV40 promoter
                     /note="SV40 enhancer and early promoter"
     rep_origin      1122..1257
                     /label=SV40 ori
                     /note="SV40 origin of replication"
     primer_bind     1184..1203
                     /label=SV40pro-F
                     /note="SV40 promoter/origin, forward primer"
     polyA_signal    1893..2117
                     /label=bGH poly(A) signal
                     /note="bovine growth hormone polyadenylation signal"
     promoter        2124..2364
                     /label=U6 promoter
                     /note="RNA polymerase III promoter for human U6 snRNA"
     primer_bind     2124..2144
                     /label=hU6-F
                     /note="Human U6 promoter, forward primer"
     primer_bind     2295..2314
                     /label=LKO.1 5'
                     /note="Human U6 promoter, forward primer"
     protein_bind    2374..2407
                     /label=loxP
                     /bound_moiety="Cre recombinase"
                     /note="Cre-mediated recombination occurs in the 8-bp core
                     sequence (GCATACAT)."
     primer_bind     complement(2444..2463)
                     /label=T7
                     /note="T7 promoter, forward primer"
     promoter        complement(2445..2463)
                     /label=T7 promoter
                     /note="promoter for bacteriophage T7 RNA polymerase"
     primer_bind     complement(2550..2567)
                     /label=L4440
                     /note="L4440 vector, forward primer"
     rep_origin      complement(2721..3309)
                     /direction=LEFT
                     /label=ori
                     /note="high-copy-number ColE1/pMB1/pBR322/pUC origin of
                     replication"
     primer_bind     complement(2801..2820)
                     /label=pBR322ori-F
                     /note="pBR322 origin, forward primer"
     CDS             complement(3480..4340)
                     /codon_start=1
                     /gene="bla"
                     /product="beta-lactamase"
                     /label=AmpR
                     /note="confers resistance to ampicillin, carbenicillin, and
                     related antibiotics"
                     /translation="MSIQHFRVALIPFFAAFCLPVFAHPETLVKVKDAEDQLGARVGYI
                     ELDLNSGKILESFRPEERFPMMSTFKVLLCGAVLSRIDAGQEQLGRRIHYSQNDLVEYS
                     PVTEKHLTDGMTVRELCSAAITMSDNTAANLLLTTIGGPKELTAFLHNMGDHVTRLDRW
                     EPELNEAIPNDERDTTMPVAMATTLRKLLTGELLTLASRQQLIDWMEADKVAGPLLRSA
                     LPAGWFIADKSGAGERGSRGIIAALGPDGKPSRIVVIYTTGSQATMDERNRQIAEIGAS
                     LIKHW"
     primer_bind     4103..4122
                     /label=Amp-R
                     /note="Ampicillin resistance gene, reverse primer"
     promoter        complement(4341..4445)
                     /gene="bla"
                     /label=AmpR promoter
     primer_bind     4513..4531
                     /label=pBRforEco
                     /note="pBR322 vectors, upsteam of EcoRI site, forward
                     primer"
     primer_bind     complement(4569..4591)
                     /label=pGEX 3'
                     /note="pGEX vectors, reverse primer"
     primer_bind     4691..4710
                     /label=pRS-marker
                     /note="pRS vectors, use to sequence yeast selectable
                     marker"
     promoter        4791..2
                     /label=SP6 promoter
                     /note="promoter for bacteriophage SP6 RNA polymerase"
     primer_bind     4791..1
                     /label=SP6
                     /note="SP6 promoter, forward primer"
ORIGIN
        1 gaacgcggcc gccagctgaa gcttcgtacg tcaggtggag gaggtagtgg cggaggcgga
       61 tccgtgagca agggcgagga gctgttcacc ggggtggtgc ccatcctggt cgagctggac
      121 ggcgacgtaa acggccacaa gttcagcgtg tccggcgagg gcgagggcga tgccacctac
      181 ggcaagctga ccctgaagtt catctgcacc accggcaagc tgcccgtgcc ctggcccacc
      241 ctcgtgacca ccctgaccta cggcgtgcag tgcttcagcc gctaccccga ccacatgaag
      301 cagcacgact tcttcaagtc cgccatgccc gaaggctacg tccaggagcg caccatcttc
      361 ttcaaggacg acggcaacta caagacccgc gccgaggtga agttcgaggg cgacaccctg
      421 gtgaaccgca tcgagctgaa gggcatcgac ttcaaggagg acggcaacat cctggggcac
      481 aagctggagt acaactacaa cagccacaac gtctatatca tggccgacaa gcagaagaac
      541 ggcatcaagg tgaacttcaa gatccgccac aacatcgagg acggcagcgt gcagctcgcc
      601 gaccactacc agcagaacac ccccatcggc gacggccccg tgctgctgcc cgacaaccac
      661 tacctgagca cccagtccgc cctgagcaaa gaccccaacg agaagcgcga tcacatggtc
      721 ctgctggagt tcgtgaccgc cgccgggatc actctcggca tggacgagct gtacaagtaa
      781 actagtaact tgtttattgc agcttataat ggttacaaat aaagcaatag catcacaaat
      841 ttcacaaata aagcattttt ttcactgcat tctagttgtg gtttgtccaa actcatcaat
      901 gtatcttagt cgatataact tcgtatagca tacattatac gaagttatgt cgacggtgtg
      961 gaaagtcccc aggctcccca gcaggcagaa gtatgcaaag catgcatctc aattagtcag
     1021 caaccaggtg tggaaagtcc ccaggctccc cagcaggcag aagtatgcaa agcatgcatc
     1081 tcaattagtc agcaaccata gtcccgcccc taactccgcc catcccgccc ctaactccgc
     1141 ccagttccgc ccattctccg ccccatggct gactaatttt ttttatttat gcagaggccg
     1201 aggccgcctc ggcctctgag ctattccaga agtagtgagg aggctttttt ggaggcctag
     1261 gcttttgcaa agaattcgcc accatgactg agtacaagcc tactgtgcgt ttagccacca
     1321 gggatgatgt gccacgagcc gtgaggacac tagcagccgc ctttgctgac tacccagcta
     1381 caaggcacac cgtggaccct gacagacaca ttgaaagagt cacagaactt caggagctgt
     1441 ttttaactag ggtgggcctg gatattggca aagtctgggt ggccgatgat ggagcagcag
     1501 ttgcagtgtg gaccacccca gagtctgttg aagctggagc tgtctttgca gaaattggac
     1561 caagaatggc cgagttatct ggcagcaggc tggctgctca acagcagatg gaaggattat
     1621 tagctcccca cagacccaag gagcctgcct ggttcctggc aacagttgga gtttctccag
     1681 accatcaggg caagggctta ggatctgctg tggtgctgcc tggtgtggaa gcagctgaga
     1741 gagctggggt gccagcattt ctggagacat cagctcctag aaacctgccc ttctatgaac
     1801 ggctgggctt cacagtgact gctgatgtgg aggtgcctga gggccccaga acctggtgca
     1861 tgacaagaaa accaggagcc tgactgcagc gactgtgcct tctagttgcc agccatctgt
     1921 tgtttgcccc tcccccgtgc cttccttgac cctggaaggt gccactccca ctgtcctttc
     1981 ctaataaaat gaggaaattg catcgcattg tctgagtagg tgtcattcta ttctgggggg
     2041 tggggtgggg caggacagca agggggagga ttgggaagac aatagcaggc atgctgggga
     2101 tgcggtgggc tctatggctc gaggagggcc tatttcccat gattccttca tatttgcata
     2161 tacgatacaa ggctgttaga gagataattg gaattaattt gactgtaaac acaaagatat
     2221 tagtacaaaa tacgtgacgt agaaagtaat aatttcttgg gtagtttgca gttttaaaat
     2281 tatgttttaa aatggactat catatgctta ccgtaacttg aaagtatttc gatttcttgg
     2341 ctttatatat cttgtggaaa ggacgaaaca ccgataactt cgtatagcat acattatacg
     2401 aagttatggt accgatgcag ctagcccgcg gatctgccgg tctccctata gtgagtcgta
     2461 ttaatttcga taagccaggt taacctgcat taatgaatcg gccaacgcgc ggggagaggc
     2521 ggtttgcgta ttgggcgctc ttccgcttcc tcgctcactg actcgctgcg ctcggtcgtt
     2581 cggctgcggc gagcggtatc agctcactca aaggcggtaa tacggttatc cacagaatca
     2641 ggggataacg caggaaagaa catgtgagca aaaggccagc aaaaggccag gaaccgtaaa
     2701 aaggccgcgt tgctggcgtt tttccatagg ctccgccccc ctgacgagca tcacaaaaat
     2761 cgacgctcaa gtcagaggtg gcgaaacccg acaggactat aaagatacca ggcgtttccc
     2821 cctggaagct ccctcgtgcg ctctcctgtt ccgaccctgc cgcttaccgg atacctgtcc
     2881 gcctttctcc cttcgggaag cgtggcgctt tctcaatgct cacgctgtag gtatctcagt
     2941 tcggtgtagg tcgttcgctc caagctgggc tgtgtgcacg aaccccccgt tcagcccgac
     3001 cgctgcgcct tatccggtaa ctatcgtctt gagtccaacc cggtaagaca cgacttatcg
     3061 ccactggcag cagccactgg taacaggatt agcagagcga ggtatgtagg cggtgctaca
     3121 gagttcttga agtggtggcc taactacggc tacactagaa ggacagtatt tggtatctgc
     3181 gctctgctga agccagttac cttcggaaaa agagttggta gctcttgatc cggcaaacaa
     3241 accaccgctg gtagcggtgg tttttttgtt tgcaagcagc agattacgcg cagaaaaaaa
     3301 ggatctcaag aagatccttt gatcttttct acggggtctg acgctcagtg gaacgaaaac
     3361 tcacgttaag ggattttggt catgagatta tcaaaaagga tcttcaccta gatcctttta
     3421 aattaaaaat gaagttttaa atcaatctaa agtatatatg agtaaacttg gtctgacagt
     3481 taccaatgct taatcagtga ggcacctatc tcagcgatct gtctatttcg ttcatccata
     3541 gttgcctgac tccccgtcgt gtagataact acgatacggg agggcttacc atctggcccc
     3601 agtgctgcaa tgataccgcg agacccacgc tcaccggctc cagatttatc agcaataaac
     3661 cagccagccg gaagggccga gcgcagaagt ggtcctgcaa ctttatccgc ctccatccag
     3721 tctattaatt gttgccggga agctagagta agtagttcgc cagttaatag tttgcgcaac
     3781 gttgttgcca ttgctacagg catcgtggtg tcacgctcgt cgtttggtat ggcttcattc
     3841 agctccggtt cccaacgatc aaggcgagtt acatgatccc ccatgttgtg caaaaaagcg
     3901 gttagctcct tcggtcctcc gatcgttgtc agaagtaagt tggccgcagt gttatcactc
     3961 atggttatgg cagcactgca taattctctt actgtcatgc catccgtaag atgcttttct
     4021 gtgactggtg agtactcaac caagtcattc tgagaatagt gtatgcggcg accgagttgc
     4081 tcttgcccgg cgtcaatacg ggataatacc gcgccacata gcagaacttt aaaagtgctc
     4141 atcattggaa aacgttcttc ggggcgaaaa ctctcaagga tcttaccgct gttgagatcc
     4201 agttcgatgt aacccactcg tgcacccaac tgatcttcag catcttttac tttcaccagc
     4261 gtttctgggt gagcaaaaac aggaaggcaa aatgccgcaa aaaagggaat aagggcgaca
     4321 cggaaatgtt gaatactcat actcttcctt tttcaatatt attgaagcat ttatcagggt
     4381 tattgtctca tgagcggata catatttgaa tgtatttaga aaaataaaca aataggggtt
     4441 ccgcgcacat ttccccgaaa agtgccacct gacgtctaag aaaccattat tatcatgaca
     4501 ttaacctata aaaataggcg tatcacgagg ccctttcgtc tcgcgcgttt cggtgatgac
     4561 ggtgaaaacc tctgacacat gcagctcccg gagacggtca cagcttgtct gtaagcggat
     4621 gccgggagca gacaagcccg tcagggcgcg tcagcgggtg ttggcgggtg tcggggctgg
     4681 cttaactatg cggcatcaga gcagattgta ctgagagtgc accatatgga catattgtcg
     4741 ttagaacgcg gctacaatta atacataacc ttatgtatca tacacatacg atttaggtga
     4801 cactata
//
