Features (pLannotate 1.2.2; 16 found; start..end, strand, type, name):
      1..19      +  promoter       SP6 promoter: promoter for bacteriophage SP6 RNA polymerase
     81..797     +  CDS            EGFP: the original enhanced GFP (Yang et al., 1996) mammalian codon-optimized
    804..925     +  polyA_signal   SV40 poly(A) signal: SV40 polyadenylation signal
    932..965     +  protein_bind   loxP: Cre-mediated recombination occurs in the 8-bp core sequence (GCATACAT). Cre recombinase
    972..1288    +  promoter       SV40 promoter: SV40 enhancer and early promoter
   1301..1897    +  CDS            pac: PUAC_STRAD - Protein predicted: Swiss-Prot protein existence level 4. Detoxification of puromycin. From Streptomyces alboniger.
   1910..2134    +  polyA_signal   bGH poly(A) signal: bovine growth hormone polyadenylation signal
   2141..2381    +  promoter       U6 promoter: RNA polymerase III promoter for human U6 snRNA
   2391..2424    +  protein_bind   loxP: Cre-mediated recombination occurs in the 8-bp core sequence (GCATACAT). Cre recombinase
   2462..2480    -  promoter       T7 promoter: promoter for bacteriophage T7 RNA polymerase
   2502..2555    -  CDS            lacI (fragment): lac repressor; lacI; The lac repressor binds to the lac operator to inhibit transcription in E. coli. This inhibition can be relieved by adding lactose or isopropyl-β-D-thiogalactopyranoside (IPTG).
   2738..3326    -  rep_origin     ori: high-copy-number ColE1/pMB1/pBR322/pUC origin of replication
   3497..4357    -  CDS            AmpR: β-lactamase; bla; confers resistance to ampicillin, carbenicillin, and related antibiotics
   4358..4462    -  promoter       AmpR promoter: bla
   4557..4592    +  CDS            rop (fragment): Rop protein, which maintains plasmids at low copy number; rop
   4694..4745    +  misc_feature   bom (fragment): basis of mobility region from pBR322
>Addgene plasmid #120016 | pMaCTag-P05 | addgene full sequence | sequence record 232613 | Addgene NGS Result
ATTTAGGTGACACTATAGAACGCGGCCGCCAGCTGAAGCTTCGTACGTCAGGTGGAGGAGGTAGTGGCGG
AGGCGGATCCGTGAGCAAGGGCGAGGAGCTGTTCACCGGGGTGGTGCCCATCCTGGTCGAGCTGGACGGC
GACGTAAACGGCCACAAGTTCAGCGTGTCCGGCGAGGGCGAGGGCGATGCCACCTACGGCAAGCTGACCC
TGAAGTTCATCTGCACCACCGGCAAGCTGCCCGTGCCCTGGCCCACCCTCGTGACCACCCTGACCTACGG
CGTGCAGTGCTTCAGCCGCTACCCCGACCACATGAAGCAGCACGACTTCTTCAAGTCCGCCATGCCCGAA
GGCTACGTCCAGGAGCGCACCATCTTCTTCAAGGACGACGGCAACTACAAGACCCGCGCCGAGGTGAAGT
TCGAGGGCGACACCCTGGTGAACCGCATCGAGCTGAAGGGCATCGACTTCAAGGAGGACGGCAACATCCT
GGGGCACAAGCTGGAGTACAACTACAACAGCCACAACGTCTATATCATGGCCGACAAGCAGAAGAACGGC
ATCAAGGTGAACTTCAAGATCCGCCACAACATCGAGGACGGCAGCGTGCAGCTCGCCGACCACTACCAGC
AGAACACCCCCATCGGCGACGGCCCCGTGCTGCTGCCCGACAACCACTACCTGAGCACCCAGTCCGCCCT
GAGCAAAGACCCCAACGAGAAGCGCGATCACATGGTCCTGCTGGAGTTCGTGACCGCCGCCGGGATCACT
CTCGGCATGGACGAGCTGTACAAGTAAACTAGTAACTTGTTTATTGCAGCTTATAATGGTTACAAATAAA
GCAATAGCATCACAAATTTCACAAATAAAGCATTTTTTTCACTGCATTCTAGTTGTGGTTTGTCCAAACT
CATCAATGTATCTTAGTCGATATAACTTCGTATAGCATACATTATACGAAGTTATGTCGACGGTGTGGAA
AGTCCCCAGGCTCCCCAGCAGGCAGAAGTATGCAAAGCATGCATCTCAATTAGTCAGCAACCAGGTGTGG
AAAGTCCCCAGGCTCCCCAGCAGGCAGAAGTATGCAAAGCATGCATCTCAATTAGTCAGCAACCATAGTC
CCGCCCCTAACTCCGCCCATCCCGCCCCTAACTCCGCCCAGTTCCGCCCATTCTCCGCCCCATGGCTGAC
TAATTTTTTTTATTTATGCAGAGGCCGAGGCCGCCTCGGCCTCTGAGCTATTCCAGAAGTAGTGAGGAGG
CTTTTTTGGAGGCCTAGGCTTTTGCAAAGAATTCGCCACCATGACTGAGTACAAGCCTACTGTGCGTTTA
GCCACCAGGGATGATGTGCCACGAGCCGTGAGGACACTAGCAGCCGCCTTTGCTGACTACCCAGCTACAA
GGCACACCGTGGACCCTGACAGACACATTGAAAGAGTCACAGAACTTCAGGAGCTGTTTTTAACTAGGGT
GGGCCTGGATATTGGCAAAGTCTGGGTGGCCGATGATGGAGCAGCAGTTGCAGTGTGGACCACCCCAGAG
TCTGTTGAAGCTGGAGCTGTCTTTGCAGAAATTGGACCAAGAATGGCCGAGTTATCTGGCAGCAGGCTGG
CTGCTCAACAGCAGATGGAAGGATTATTAGCTCCCCACAGACCCAAGGAGCCTGCCTGGTTCCTGGCAAC
AGTTGGAGTTTCTCCAGACCATCAGGGCAAGGGCTTAGGATCTGCTGTGGTGCTGCCTGGTGTGGAAGCA
GCTGAGAGAGCTGGGGTGCCAGCATTTCTGGAGACATCAGCTCCTAGAAACCTGCCCTTCTATGAACGGC
TGGGCTTCACAGTGACTGCTGATGTGGAGGTGCCTGAGGGCCCCAGAACCTGGTGCATGACAAGAAAACC
AGGAGCCTGACTGCAGCGACTGTGCCTTCTAGTTGCCAGCCATCTGTTGTTTGCCCCTCCCCCGTGCCTT
CCTTGACCCTGGAAGGTGCCACTCCCACTGTCCTTTCCTAATAAAATGAGGAAATTGCATCGCATTGTCT
GAGTAGGTGTCATTCTATTCTGGGGGGTGGGGTGGGGCAGGACAGCAAGGGGGAGGATTGGGAAGACAAT
AGCAGGCATGCTGGGGATGCGGTGGGCTCTATGGCTCGAGGAGGGCCTATTTCCCATGATTCCTTCATAT
TTGCATATACGATACAAGGCTGTTAGAGAGATAATTGGAATTAATTTGACTGTAAACACAAAGATATTAG
TACAAAATACGTGACGTAGAAAGTAATAATTTCTTGGGTAGTTTGCAGTTTTAAAATTATGTTTTAAAAT
GGACTATCATATGCTTACCGTAACTTGAAAGTATTTCGATTTCTTGGCTTTATATATCTTGTGGAAAGGA
CGAAACACCGATAACTTCGTATAGCATACATTATACGAAGTTATGGTACCGATGCAGCTAGCCCGCGGAT
CTGCCGGTCTCCCTATAGTGAGTCGTATTAATTTCGATAAGCCAGGTTAACCTGCATTAATGAATCGGCC
AACGCGCGGGGAGAGGCGGTTTGCGTATTGGGCGCTCTTCCGCTTCCTCGCTCACTGACTCGCTGCGCTC
GGTCGTTCGGCTGCGGCGAGCGGTATCAGCTCACTCAAAGGCGGTAATACGGTTATCCACAGAATCAGGG
GATAACGCAGGAAAGAACATGTGAGCAAAAGGCCAGCAAAAGGCCAGGAACCGTAAAAAGGCCGCGTTGC
TGGCGTTTTTCCATAGGCTCCGCCCCCCTGACGAGCATCACAAAAATCGACGCTCAAGTCAGAGGTGGCG
AAACCCGACAGGACTATAAAGATACCAGGCGTTTCCCCCTGGAAGCTCCCTCGTGCGCTCTCCTGTTCCG
ACCCTGCCGCTTACCGGATACCTGTCCGCCTTTCTCCCTTCGGGAAGCGTGGCGCTTTCTCATAGCTCAC
GCTGTAGGTATCTCAGTTCGGTGTAGGTCGTTCGCTCCAAGCTGGGCTGTGTGCACGAACCCCCCGTTCA
GCCCGACCGCTGCGCCTTATCCGGTAACTATCGTCTTGAGTCCAACCCGGTAAGACACGACTTATCGCCA
CTGGCAGCAGCCACTGGTAACAGGATTAGCAGAGCGAGGTATGTAGGCGGTGCTACAGAGTTCTTGAAGT
GGTGGCCTAACTACGGCTACACTAGAAGAACAGTATTTGGTATCTGCGCTCTGCTGAAGCCAGTTACCTT
CGGAAAAAGAGTTGGTAGCTCTTGATCCGGCAAACAAACCACCGCTGGTAGCGGTGGTTTTTTTGTTTGC
AAGCAGCAGATTACGCGCAGAAAAAAAGGATCTCAAGAAGATCCTTTGATCTTTTCTACGGGGTCTGACG
CTCAGTGGAACGAAAACTCACGTTAAGGGATTTTGGTCATGAGATTATCAAAAAGGATCTTCACCTAGAT
CCTTTTAAATTAAAAATGAAGTTTTAAATCAATCTAAAGTATATATGAGTAAACTTGGTCTGACAGTTAC
CAATGCTTAATCAGTGAGGCACCTATCTCAGCGATCTGTCTATTTCGTTCATCCATAGTTGCCTGACTCC
CCGTCGTGTAGATAACTACGATACGGGAGGGCTTACCATCTGGCCCCAGTGCTGCAATGATACCGCGAGA
CCCACGCTCACCGGCTCCAGATTTATCAGCAATAAACCAGCCAGCCGGAAGGGCCGAGCGCAGAAGTGGT
CCTGCAACTTTATCCGCCTCCATCCAGTCTATTAATTGTTGCCGGGAAGCTAGAGTAAGTAGTTCGCCAG
TTAATAGTTTGCGCAACGTTGTTGCCATTGCTACAGGCATCGTGGTGTCACGCTCGTCGTTTGGTATGGC
TTCATTCAGCTCCGGTTCCCAACGATCAAGGCGAGTTACATGATCCCCCATGTTGTGCAAAAAAGCGGTT
AGCTCCTTCGGTCCTCCGATCGTTGTCAGAAGTAAGTTGGCCGCAGTGTTATCACTCATGGTTATGGCAG
CACTGCATAATTCTCTTACTGTCATGCCATCCGTAAGATGCTTTTCTGTGACTGGTGAGTACTCAACCAA
GTCATTCTGAGAATAGTGTATGCGGCGACCGAGTTGCTCTTGCCCGGCGTCAATACGGGATAATACCGCG
CCACATAGCAGAACTTTAAAAGTGCTCATCATTGGAAAACGTTCTTCGGGGCGAAAACTCTCAAGGATCT
TACCGCTGTTGAGATCCAGTTCGATGTAACCCACTCGTGCACCCAACTGATCTTCAGCATCTTTTACTTT
CACCAGCGTTTCTGGGTGAGCAAAAACAGGAAGGCAAAATGCCGCAAAAAAGGGAATAAGGGCGACACGG
AAATGTTGAATACTCATACTCTTCCTTTTTCAATATTATTGAAGCATTTATCAGGGTTATTGTCTCATGA
GCGGATACATATTTGAATGTATTTAGAAAAATAAACAAATAGGGGTTCCGCGCACATTTCCCCGAAAAGT
GCCACCTGACGTCTAAGAAACCATTATTATCATGACATTAACCTATAAAAATAGGCGTATCACGAGGCCC
TTTCGTCTCGCGCGTTTCGGTGATGACGGTGAAAACCTCTGACACATGCAGCTCCCGGAGACGGTCACAG
CTTGTCTGTAAGCGGATGCCGGGAGCAGACAAGCCCGTCAGGGCGCGTCAGCGGGTGTTGGCGGGTGTCG
GGGCTGGCTTAACTATGCGGCATCAGAGCAGATTGTACTGAGAGTGCACCATATGGACATATTGTCGTTA
GAACGCGGCTACAATTAATACATAACCTTATGTATCATACACATACG
